>Addgene plasmid #238199 | pSNAP_24 | addgene full sequence | sequence record 472676 | Addgene NGS Result
TTCTTTCCTGCGTTATCCCCTGATTCTGTGGATAACCGTATTACCGCCTTTGAGTGAGCTGATACCGCTC
GCCGCAGCCGAACGACCGAGCGCAGCGAGTCAGTGAGCGAGGAAGCGGAAGAGCGCCCAATACGCAAACC
GCCTCTCCCCGCGCGTTGGCCGATTCATTAATGCAGCTGGCACGACAGGTTTCCCGACTGGAAAGCGGGC
AGTGAGCGCAACGCAATTAATGTGAGTTAGCTCACTCATTAGGCACCCCAGGCTTTACACTTTATGCTTC
CGGCTCGTATGTTGTGTGGAATTGTGAGCGGATAACAATTTCACACAGGAAACAGCTATGACCATGATTA
CGCCAAGCGCGCAATTAACCCTCACTAAAGGGAACAAAAGCTGGAGCTGCAAGCTTAATGTAGTCTTATG
CAATACTCTTGTAGTCTTGCAACATGGTAACGATGAGTTAGCAACATGCCTTACAAGGAGAGAAAAAGCA
CCGTGCATGCCGATTGGTGGAAGTAAGGTGGTACGATCGTGCCTTATTAGGAAGGCAACAGACGGGTCTG
ACATGGATTGGACGAACCACTGAATTGCCGCATTGCAGAGATATTGTATTTAAGTGCCTAGCTCGATACA
TAAACGGGTCTCTCTGGTTAGACCAGATCTGAGCCTGGGAGCTCTCTGGCTAACTAGGGAACCCACTGCT
TAAGCCTCAATAAAGCTTGCCTTGAGTGCTTCAAGTAGTGTGTGCCCGTCTGTTGTGTGACTCTGGTAAC
TAGAGATCCCTCAGACCCTTTTAGTCAGTGTGGAAAATCTCTAGCAGTGGCGCCCGAACAGGGACTTGAA
AGCGAAAGGGAAACCAGAGGAGCTCTCTCGACGCAGGACTCGGCTTGCTGAAGCGCGCACGGCAAGAGGC
GAGGGGCGGCGACTGGTGAGTACGCCAAAAATTTTGACTAGCGGAGGCTAGAAGGAGAGAGATGGGTGCG
AGAGCGTCAGTATTAAGCGGGGGAGAATTAGATCGCGATGGGAAAAAATTCGGTTAAGGCCAGGGGGAAA
GAAAAAATATAAATTAAAACATATAGTATGGGCAAGCAGGGAGCTAGAACGATTCGCAGTTAATCCTGGC
CTGTTAGAAACATCAGAAGGCTGTAGACAAATACTGGGACAGCTACAACCATCCCTTCAGACAGGATCAG
AAGAACTTAGATCATTATATAATACAGTAGCAACCCTCTATTGTGTGCATCAAAGGATAGAGATAAAAGA
CACCAAGGAAGCTTTAGACAAGATAGAGGAAGAGCAAAACAAAAGTAAGACCACCGCACAGCAAGCGGCC
GCTGATCTTCAGACCTGGAGGAGGAGATATGAGGGACAATTGGAGAAGTGAATTATATAAATATAAAGTA
GTAAAAATTGAACCATTAGGAGTAGCACCCACCAAGGCAAAGAGAAGAGTGGTGCAGAGAGAAAAAAGAG
CAGTGGGAATAGGAGCTTTGTTCCTTGGGTTCTTGGGAGCAGCAGGAAGCACTATGGGCGCAGCGTCAAT
GACGCTGACGGTACAGGCCAGACAATTATTGTCTGGTATAGTGCAGCAGCAGAACAATTTGCTGAGGGCT
ATTGAGGCGCAACAGCATCTGTTGCAACTCACAGTCTGGGGCATCAAGCAGCTCCAGGCAAGAATCCTGG
CTGTGGAAAGATACCTAAAGGATCAACAGCTCCTGGGGATTTGGGGTTGCTCTGGAAAACTCATTTGCAC
CACTGCTGTGCCTTGGAATGCTAGTTGGAGTAATAAATCTCTGGAACAGATTTGGAATCACACGACCTGG
ATGGAGTGGGACAGAGAAATTAACAATTACACAAGCTTAATACACTCCTTAATTGAAGAATCGCAAAACC
AGCAAGAAAAGAATGAACAAGAATTATTGGAATTAGATAAATGGGCAAGTTTGTGGAATTGGTTTAACAT
AACAAATTGGCTGTGGTATATAAAATTATTCATAATGATAGTAGGAGGCTTGGTAGGTTTAAGAATAGTT
TTTGCTGTACTTTCTATAGTGAATAGAGTTAGGCAGGGATATTCACCATTATCGTTTCAGACCCACCTCC
CAACCCCGAGGGGACCCGACAGGCCCGAAGGAATAGAAGAAGAAGGTGGAGAGAGAGACAGAGACAGATC
CATTCGATTAGTGAACGGATCTCGACGGTATCGGTTAACTTTTAAAAGAAAAGGGGGGATTGGGGGGTAC
AGTGCAGGGGAAAGAATAGTAGACATAATAGCAACAGACATACAAACTAAAGAATTACAAAAACAAATTA
CAAAATTCAAAATTTTATCGATCGGGTTTATTACAGGGACAGCAGAGATCCAGTTTATCGATGAGGCCCT
TTCGTCTTCACTCGAGTTTACTCCCTATCAGTGATAGAGAACGTATGAAGAGTTTACTCCCTATCAGTGA
TAGAGAACGTATGCAGACTTTACTCCCTATCAGTGATAGAGAACGTATAAGGAGTTTACTCCCTATCAGT
GATAGAGAACGTATGACCAGTTTACTCCCTATCAGTGATAGAGAACGTATCTACAGTTTACTCCCTATCA
GTGATAGAGAACGTATATCCAGTTTACTCCCTATCAGTGATAGAGAACGTATGTCGAGGTAGGCGTGTAC
GGTGGGCGCCTATAAAAGCAGAGCTCGTTTAGTGAACCGTCAGATCGCCTGGAGCAATTCCACAACACTT
TTGTCTTATACTTACGCGTGACAAATTGCCCGGGCTGTGAGACGGTTGTAAATGAGCACACAAAATACAC
ATGCTAAAATATTATATTCTATGACCTTTATAAAATCAACCAAAATCTTCTTTTTAATAACTTTAGTATC
AATAATTAGAATTTTTATGTTCCTTTTTGCAAACTTTTAATAAAAATGAGCAAAATAAAAAAACGCTAGT
TTTAGTAACTCGCGTTGTTTTCTTCACCTTTAATAATAGCTACTCCACCACTTGTTCCTAAGCGGTCAGC
TCCTGCTTCAATCATTTTTTGAGCATCTTCAAATGTTCTAACTCCACCAGCTGCTTTAACTAAAGCATTG
TCTTTAACAACTGACTTCATTAGTTTAACATCTTCAAATGTTGCACCTGATTTTGAAAATCCTGTTGATG
TTTTAACAAATTCTAATCCAGCTTCAACAGCTATTTCACAAGCTTTCATGATTTCTTCTTTTGTTAATAA
ACAATTTTCCATAATACATTTAACAACATGTGATCCAGCTGCTTTTTTTACAGCTTTCATGTCTTCTAAA
ACTAATTCATAATTTTTGTCTTTTAATGCACCAATATTTAATACCATATCAATTTCTGTTGCACCATCTT
TAATTGCTTCAGAAACTTCGAATGCTTTTGTAGCTGTTGTGCATGCACCTAGAGGAAAACCTACAACATT
TGTTATTCCTACATTTGTGCCTTTTAATAATTCTTTACAATAGCTTGTTCAATATGAATTAACACAAACT
GTTGCAAAATCAAATTCAATTGCTTCATCACATAATTGTTTAATTTCAGCTTTCGTAGCATCTTGTTTTA
ATAATGTGTGATCTATATATTTGTTTAGTTTCATTTTTTCTCCTATATATTCATTTTTAATTTTAATTCT
TTAATAATTTCGTCTACTTTAACTTTAGCGTTTTGAACAGATTCACCAACACCTATAAAATAAATTTTTA
GTTTAGGTTCAGTTCCACTTGGGCGAACAGCAAATCATGACTTATCTTCTAAATAAAATTTTAGTAAGTC
TTGTCCTGGCATATTATACATTCCATCGATGTAGTCTTCAACATTAACAACTTTAAGTCCAGCAATTTGA
GTTAAGGGTGTTGCTCTCAATGATTTCATTAATGGTTCAATTTTTAATTTCTTTTCTTCTGGTTTAAAAT
TCAAGTTTAAAGTGAAAGTGTAATATGCACCCATTTCTTTAAATAAATCTTCTAAATAGTCTACTAATGT
TTTATTTTGTTTTTTATAAAATCAAGCAGCCTCTGCTATTAATATAGAAGCTTGTATTCCATCTTTATCT
CTAGCTGAGTCATCAATTACATATCCATAACTTTCTTCATAAGCAAAAACAAAATTTAATCCGTTATCTT
CTTCTTTAGCAATTTCTCTACCCATTCATTTAAATCCAGTTAAAGTTTTTACAATATTAACTCCATATTT
TTCATGAGCGATTCTATCACCCAAATCACTTGTTACAAAACTTGAATATAGAGCCGGATTTTTTGGAATG
CTATTTAAGCGTTTTAGATTTGATAATTTTCAATCAATTAAAATTGGTCCTGTTTGATTTCCATCTAATC
TTACAAAATGACCATCATGTTTTATTGCCATTCCAAATCTGTCAGCATCTGGGTCATTCATAATAATAAT
ATCTGCATCATGTTTAATACCATATTCAAGCGGTATTTTTCATGCAGGATCAAATTCTGGATTTGGATTT
ACAACATTTTTAAATGTTTCATCTTCAAATGCATGCTCTTCAACCTCAATAACGTTATATCCTGATTCAC
GTAATATTTTTGGGGTAAATTTAGTTCCTGTTCCATTAACTGCGCTAAAAATAATTTTTAAATCTTTTTT
AGCTTCTTGCTCTTTTTTGTACGTCTCGGGATCCGGAGCTACCGCGGAGCCGCGTAGCAAACGTCCGCGT
GTGACGCTGCCGGCGTGTCCGGCGCATAGTGGGGACAAAGACTGCGAAATGAAGCGCACCACCCTGGATA
GCCCTCTGGGCAAGCTGGAACTGTCTGGGTGCGAACAGGGCCTGCACCGTATCATCTTCCTGGGCAAAGG
AACATCTGCCGCCGACGCCGTGGAAGTGCCTGCCCCAGCCGCCGTGCTGGGCGGACCAGAGCCACTGATG
CAGGCCACCGCCTGGCTCAACGCCTACTTTCACCAGCCTGAGGCCATCGAGGAGTTCCCTGTGCCAGCCC
TGCACCACCCAGTGTTCCAGCAGGAGAGCTTTACCCGCCAGGTGCTGTGGAAACTGCTGAAAGTGGTGAA
GTTCGGAGAGGTCATCAGCTACAGCCACCTGGCCGCCCTGGCCGGCAATCCCGCCGCCACCGCCGCCGTG
AAAACCGCCCTGAGCGGAAATCCCGTGCCCATTCTGATCCCCTGCCACCGGGTGGTGCAGGGCGACCTGG
ACGTGGGGGGCTACGAGGGCGGGCTCGCCGTGAAAGAGTGGCTGCTGGCCCACGAGGGCCACAGACTGGG
CAAGCCTGGGCTGGGTGGTGGATCTGGAGGTTCAGGTGGAAGTGCGGCCGGTACCGGCAGCGGAGGA
[549 nt withheld, positions 5318-5866]
TGAACTAGTTGTACAAAGTGGTTGATATCCAGCACAGTGGCGGCCGCTCGACAATCAACCTCTGGATTAC
AAAATTTGTGAAAGATTGACTGGTATTCTTAACTATGTTGCTCCTTTTACGCTATGTGGATACGCTGCTT
TAATGCCTTTGTATCATGCTATTGCTTCCCGTATGGCTTTCATTTTCTCCTCCTTGTATAAATCCTGGTT
GCTGTCTCTTTATGAGGAGTTGTGGCCCGTTGTCAGGCAACGTGGCGTGGTGTGCACTGTGTTTGCTGAC
GCAACCCCCACTGGTTGGGGCATTGCCACCACCTGTCAGCTCCTTTCCGGGACTTTCGCTTTCCCCCTCC
CTATTGCCACGGCGGAACTCATCGCCGCCTGCCTTGCCCGCTGCTGGACAGGGGCTCGGCTGTTGGGCAC
TGACAATTCCGTGGTGTTGTCGGGGAAGCTGACGTCCTTTCCATGGCTGCTCGCCTGTGTTGCCACCTGG
ATTCTGCGCGGGACGTCCTTCTGCTACGTCCCTTCGGCCCTCAATCCAGCGGACCTTCCTTCCCGCGGCC
TGCTGCCGGCTCTGCGGCCTCTTCCGCGTCTTCGCCTTCGCCCTCAGACGAGTCGGATCTCCCTTTGGGC
CGCCTCCCCGCCTGGAATTCTGCAGATATCCGGTTAGTAATGAGTTTGGAATTAATTCTGTGGAATGTGT
GTCAGTTAGGGTGTGGAAAGTCCCCAGGCTCCCCAGCAGGCAGAAGTATGCAAAGCATGCATCTCAATTA
GTCAGCAACCAGGTGTGGAAAGTCCCCAGGCTCCCCAGCAGGCAGAAGTATGCAAAGCATGCATCTCAAT
TAGTCAGCAACCATAGTCCCGCCCCTAACTCCGCCCATCCCGCCCCTAACTCCGCCCAGTTCCGCCCATT
CTCCGCCCCATGGCTGACTAATTTTTTTTATTTATGCAGAGGCCGAGGCCGCCTCTGCCTCTGAGCTATT
CCAGAAGTAGTGAGGAGGCTTTTTTGGAGGCCTAGGCTTTTGCAAAAAGCTCCCGGGAGCTTGTATATCC
ATTTTCGGATCTGATCAGCACGTGCCACCATGACCGAGTACAAGCCCACGGTGCGCCTCGCCACCCGCGA
TGATGTCCCTAGGGCCGTACGCACCCTCGCCGCCGCGTTCGCCGACTACCCCGCCACGCGCCACACCGTC
GATCCGGACCGCCACATCGAGCGGGTCACCGAGCTGCAAGAACTCTTCCTCACGCGCGTCGGGCTCGACA
TCGGCAAGGTGTGGGTCGCTGATGACGGCGCCGCCGTGGCGGTCTGGACCACGCCGGAGAGCGTCGAAGC
GGGGGCGGTGTTCGCCGAGATCGGCCCGCGCATGGCCGAGTTGAGCGGTTCCCGGCTGGCCGCGCAGCAA
CAGATGGAAGGCCTCCTGGCGCCGCACCGGCCCAAGGAGCCCGCGTGGTTCCTGGCCACCGTCGGCGTTT
CGCCCGACCACCAGGGCAAGGGTCTGGGCAGCGCCGTCGTGCTCCCCGGAGTGGAAGCTGCCGAGCGCGC
CGGGGTGCCTGCCTTCCTGGAGACCTCCGCGCCCCGCAACCTCCCCTTCTACGAGCGGCTCGGCTTCACC
GTCACCGCCGACGTCGAGGTGCCCGAAGGACCGCGCACCTGGTGCATGACCCGCAAGCCCGGTGCCTAGG
GTACCTTTAAGACCAATGACTTACAAGGCAGCTGTAGATCTTAGCCACTTTTTAAAAGAAAAGGGGGGAC
TGGAAGGGCTAGCTCACTCCCAACGAAGACAAGATCTGCTTTTTGCTTGTACTGGGTCTCTCTGGTTAGA
CCAGATCTGAGCCTGGGAGCTCTCTGGCTAACTAGGGAACCCACTGCTTAAGCCTCAATAAAGCTTGCCT
TGAGTGCTTCAAGTAGTGTGTGCCCGTCTGTTGTGTGACTCTGGTAACTAGAGATCCCTCAGACCCTTTT
AGTCAGTGTGGAAAATCTCTAGCAGTAGTAGTTCATGTCATCTTATTATTCAGTATTTATAACTTGCAAA
GAAATGAATATCAGAGAGTGAGAGGAACTTGTTTATTGCAGCTTATAATGGTTACAAATAAAGCAATAGC
ATCACAAATTTCACAAATAAAGCATTTTTTTCACTGCATTCTAGTTGTGGTTTGTCCAAACTCATCAATG
TATCTTATCATGTCTGGCTCTAGCTATCCCGCCCCTAACTCCGCCCATCCCGCCCCTAACTCCGCCCAGT
TCCGCCCATTCTCCGCCCCATGGCTGACTAATTTTTTTTATTTATGCAGAGGCCGAGGCCGCCTCGGCCT
CTGAGCTATTCCAGAAGTAGTGAGGAGGCTTTTTTGGAGGCCTAGGGACGTACCCAATTCGCCCTATAGT
GAGTCGTATTACGCGCGCTCACTGGCCGTCGTTTTACAACGTCGTGACTGGGAAAACCCTGGCGTTACCC
AACTTAATCGCCTTGCAGCACATCCCCCTTTCGCCAGCTGGCGTAATAGCGAAGAGGCCCGCACCGATCG
CCCTTCCCAACAGTTGCGCAGCCTGAATGGCGAATGGG
[124 nt withheld, positions 8425-8548]
C
[91 nt withheld, positions 8550-8640]
A
[49 nt withheld, positions 8642-8690]
CCTTTGACGTTGGAGTCCACGTTCTTT
[37 nt withheld, positions 8718-8754]
ACCCTATCTCGGTCTATTCTTTTGATTTATAAGGGATTTTGCCGATTTCGGCCTATTGGTTAAAAAATGA
GCTGATTTAACAAAAATTTAACGCGAATTTTAACAAAATATTAACGCTTACAATTTAGGTGGCACTTTTC
GGGGAAATGTGCGCGGAACCCCTATTTGTTTATTTTTCTAAATACATTCAAATATGTATCCGCTCATGAG
ACAATAACCCTGATAAATGCTTCAATAATATTGAAAAAGGAAGAGTATGAGTATTCAACATTTCCGTGTC
GCCCTTATTCCCTTTTTTGCGGCATTTTGCCTTCCTGTTTTTGCTCACCCAGAAACGCTGGTGAAAGTAA
AAGATGCTGAAGATCAGTTGGGTGCACGAGTGGGTTACATCGAACTGGATCTCAACAGCGGTAAGATCCT
TGAGAGTTTTCGCCCCGAAGAACGTTTTCCAATGATGAGCACTTTTAAAGTTCTGCTATGTGGCGCGGTA
TTATCCCGTATTGACGCCGGGCAAGAGCAACTCGGTCGCCGCATACACTATTCTCAGAATGACTTGGTTG
AGTACTCACCAGTCACAGAAAAGCATCTTACGGATGGCATGACAGTAAGAGAATTATGCAGTGCTGCCAT
AACCATGAGTGATAACACTGCGGCCAACTTACTTCTGACAACGATCGGAGGACCGAAGGAGCTAACCGCT
TTTTTGCACAACATGGGGGATCATGTAACTCGCCTTGATCGTTGGGAACCGGAGCTGAATGAAGCCATAC
CAAACGACGAGCGTGACACCACGATGCCTGTAGCAATGGCAACAACGTTGCGCAAACTATTAACTGGCGA
ACTACTTACTCTAGCTTCCCGGCAACAATTAATAGACTGGATGGAGGCGGATAAAGTTGCAGGACCACTT
CTGCGCTCGGCCCTTCCGGCTGGCTGGTTTATTGCTGATAAATCTGGAGCCGGTGAGCGTGGGTCTCGCG
GTATCATTGCAGCACTGGGGCCAGATGGTAAGCCCTCCCGTATCGTAGTTATCTACACGACGGGGAGTCA
GGCAACTATGGATGAACGAAATAGACAGATCGCTGAGATAGGTGCCTCACTGATTAAGCATTGGTAACTG
TCAGACCAAGTTTACTCATATATACTTTAGATTGATTTAAAACTTCATTTTTAATTTAAAAGGATCTAGG
TGAAGATCCTTTTTGATAATCTCATGACCAAAATCCCTTAACGTGAGTTTTCGTTCCACTGAGCGTCAGA
CCCCGTAGAAAAGATCAAAGGATCTTCTTGAGATCCTTTTTTTCTGCGCGTAATCTGCTGCTTGCAAACA
AAAAAACCACCGCTACCAGCGGTGGTTTGTTTGCCGGATCAAGAGCTACCAACTCTTTTTCCGAAGGTAA
CTGGCTTCAGCAGAGCGCAGATACCAAATACTGTTCTTCTAGTGTAGCCGTAGTTAGGCCACCACTTCAA
GAACTCTGTAGCACCGCCTACATACCTCGCTCTGCTAATCCTGTTACCAGTGGCTGCTGCCAGTGGCGAT
AAGTCGTGTCTTACCGGGTTGGACTCAAGACGATAGTTACCGGATAAGGCGCAGCGGTCGGGCTGAACGG
GGGGTTCGTGCACACAGCCCAGCTTGGAGCGAACGACCTACACCGAACTGAGATACCTACAGCGTGAGCT
ATGAGAAAGCGCCACGCTTCCCGAAGGGAGAAAGGCGGACAGGTATCCGGTAAGCGGCAGGGTCGGAACA
GGAGAGCGCACGAGGGAGCTTCCAGGGGGAAACGCCTGGTATCTTTATAGTCCTGTCGGGTTTCGCCACC
TCTGACTTGAGCGTCGATTTTTGTGATGCTCGTCAGGGGGGCGGAGCCTATGGAAAAACGCCAGCAACGC
GGCCTTTTTACGGTTCCTGGCCTTTTGCTGGCCTTTTGCTCACATG
Features (pLannotate 1.2.2; 30 found; start..end, strand, type, name):
      1..121     +  rep_origin     RSF ori (fragment): Plasmids containing the RSF 1030 origin of replication can be propagated in E. coli cells that contain additional plasmids with compatible origins.
    123..215     +  CDS            lacI (fragment): lac repressor; lacI; The lac repressor binds to the lac operator to inhibit transcription in E. coli. This inhibition can be relieved by adding lactose or isopropyl-β-D-thiogalactopyranoside (IPTG).
    228..249     +  protein_bind   CAP binding site: CAP binding activates transcription in the presence of cAMP. E. coli catabolite activator protein
    264..294     +  promoter       lac promoter: promoter for the E. coli lac operon
    298..320     +  protein_bind   lac operator (fragment): The lac repressor binds to the lac operator to inhibit transcription in E. coli. This inhibition can be relieved by adding lactose or isopropyl-β-D-thiogalactopyranoside (IPTG). lac repressor encoded by lacI
    363..381     +  promoter       T3 promoter: promoter for bacteriophage T3 RNA polymerase
    409..635     +  promoter       RSV promoter: Rous sarcoma virus enhancer/promoter
    636..816     +  LTR            5' LTR (truncated): truncated 5' long terminal repeat (LTR) from HIV-1
    863..988     +  misc_feature   HIV-1 Ψ: packaging signal of human immunodeficiency virus type 1
    972..1335    +  CDS            HIV-1 gag (fragment): gag protein from human immunodeficiency virus 1; gag
   1481..1714    +  misc_feature   RRE: The Rev response element (RRE) of HIV-1 allows for Rev-dependent mRNA export from the nucleus to the cytoplasm.
   2091..2191    +  CDS            Rev (fragment): human immunodeficiency virus 1 (HIV-1) Rev protein; rev; enhances nuclear export of unspliced and incompletely spliced viral mRNAs
   2210..2326    +  misc_feature   cPPT/CTS: central polypurine tract and central termination sequence of HIV-1
   2394..2743    +  promoter       TRE3GV promoter: 3rd-generation Tet-responsive promoter that can be activated by binding of Tet-On® 3G, optimized for retroviral and lentiviral vectors
   2945..3604    -  CDS            deoC1: DEOC1_STAAN - Also known as dra. Experimental evidence at protein level: Swiss-Prot protein existence level 1. Catalyzes a reversible aldol reaction between acetaldehyde and D-glyceraldehyde 3-phosphate to generate 2-deoxy-D-ribose 5- phosphate. From Staphylococcus aureus (strain N315).
   4723..5266    +  CDS            SNAP-tag® (fragment): human O6-alkylguanine-DNA-alkyltransferase variant that forms covalent bonds with benzylguanine derivatives fast-reacting variant, optimized for mammalian expression
   5318..5866    +  CDS            FTH1 (sequence withheld): FRIH_HUMAN - Also known as FTH, FTHL6. Experimental evidence at protein level: Swiss-Prot protein existence level 1. Stores iron in a soluble, non-toxic, readily available form. Important for iron homeostasis. Has ferroxidase activity. Iron is taken up in the ferrous form and deposited as ferric hydroxides after oxidation. Also plays a role in delivery of iron to cells. Mediates iron uptake in capsule cells of the developing kidney (By similarity). From Homo sapiens (Human).
   5919..6507    +  misc_feature   WPRE: woodchuck hepatitis virus posttranscriptional regulatory element
   6563..6892    +  promoter       SV40 promoter: SV40 enhancer and early promoter
   6946..7543    +  CDS            PuroR (fragment): puromycin N-acetyltransferase; pac from Streptomyces; confers resistance to puromycin
   7535..7684    +  CDS            nef (fragment): NEF_HV1LA - Experimental evidence at protein level: Swiss-Prot protein existence level 1. Extracellular Nef protein targets CD4(+) T-lymphocytes for apoptosis by interacting with CXCR4 surface receptors. From Human immunodeficiency virus type 1 group M subtype B (isolate Lai) (HIV-1).
   7670..7850    +  LTR            5' LTR (truncated): truncated 5' long terminal repeat (LTR) from HIV-1
   7922..8043    +  polyA_signal   SV40 poly(A) signal: SV40 polyadenylation signal
   8083..8218    +  rep_origin     SV40 ori: SV40 origin of replication
   8239..8257    -  promoter       T7 promoter: promoter for bacteriophage T7 RNA polymerase
   8265..8420    +  CDS            lacZα (fragment): LacZα fragment of β-galactosidase; lacZ fragment
   8425..8853    +  rep_origin     f1 ori (sequence partly withheld): f1 bacteriophage origin of replication; arrow indicates direction of (+) strand synthesis
   8906..9010    +  promoter       AmpR promoter: bla
   9011..9871    +  CDS            AmpR: β-lactamase; bla; confers resistance to ampicillin, carbenicillin, and related antibiotics
  10042..10630   +  rep_origin     ori: high-copy-number ColE1/pMB1/pBR322/pUC origin of replication
