[The description below was written by a language model from this plasmid's Addgene catalogue record and pLannotate feature annotations shown in this document.]
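Description:
pSNAP_24 is an empty lentiviral mammalian expression backbone, derived from pLenti CMV rtTA3 Blast, for producing proteins of interest as fusions to SNAP-tag and human ferritin heavy chain (FTH1). FTH1 self-assembles into a 24-subunit cage, so a sequence cloned in frame would be displayed in multimeric form, while the SNAP-tag allows covalent labelling with benzylguanine derivatives. In E. coli the plasmid is maintained through a high-copy ColE1/pUC origin and ampicillin resistance, and an f1 origin is also present.

The viral portion follows a third-generation layout: an RSV promoter drives a truncated HIV-1 5' LTR, followed by the Ψ packaging signal with a partial gag fragment, the RRE for Rev-dependent nuclear export, and the cPPT/CTS. The expression cassette begins with the TRE3GV promoter, a Tet-responsive promoter optimised for lentiviral use that needs a Tet-On 3G type transactivator plus doxycycline. No transactivator is annotated in this vector, so it would have to be supplied separately. Downstream lie the SNAP-tag and FTH1 coding sequences and a WPRE to enhance transcript expression. An SV40 promoter then drives puromycin N-acetyltransferase for selection of transduced cells, ahead of the truncated 3' LTR and an SV40 poly(A) signal.

Between the promoter and the SNAP-tag there is a region of roughly two kilobases. It contains a reverse-oriented match to a bacterial deoC1 gene, most likely part of a stuffer replaced during cloning, although the record does not say so. The catalogue lists the tags as N-terminal, along with an unexplained "SV40" tag, and the exact fusion orientation is not further documented.
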