Addgene plasmid #238199: pSNAP_24
Purpose: (Empty Backbone) Empty lentiviral vector for expressing protein sequences fused to SNAPtag-FTH1(24-mer), under a TRE3GV promoter
Depositing lab: Feng Zhang. Depositing organization: Broad Institute.
Backbone
  Vector backbone: pLenti CMV rtTA3 Blast (w756-1) (Addgene #26429)
  Backbone manufacturer: Eric Campeau
  Vector type: Mammalian Expression, Lentiviral
  Selectable markers: Puromycin
  Tag / fusion protein: SNAPtag-FTH1(24mer) (N terminal on backbone); SV40 (N terminal on backbone)
Growth in bacteria
  Bacterial resistance: Ampicillin, 100 μg/mL
  Growth temperature: 37°C
  Growth strain: NEB Stable
  Copy number: High Copy
Gene/Insert
  Gene/Insert name: None
  Tag / fusion protein: SNAPtag-FTH1(24mer) (N terminal on backbone); SV40 (N terminal on backbone)
Terms and licenses: Academic/Nonprofit Terms; Industry Terms: Not Available to Industry
How to cite: pSNAP_24 was a gift from Feng Zhang (Addgene plasmid # 238199 ; http://n2t.net/addgene:238199 ; RRID:Addgene_238199)
